>Addgene plasmid #65553 | attB-mCh-Dnmt3b1-Poly(A)-NeoR | depositor full sequence | sequence record 111441 | attB-mCh-Dnmt3b1-Poly(A)-NeoR sequence 7124 bps
GATGCCAGCTCATTCCTCCCACTCATGATCTATAGATCCCCCGGGCTGCAGGAATTCTACCGGGTAGGGG
AGGCGCTTTTCCCAAGGCAGTCTGGAGCATGCGCTTTAGCAGCCCCGCTGGGCACTTGGCGCTACACAAG
TGGCCTCTGGCCTCGCACACATTCCACATCCACCGGTAGGCGCCAACCGGCTCCGTTCTTTGGTGGCCCC
TTCGCGCCACCTTCTACTCCTCCCCTAGTCAGGAAGTTCCCCCCCGCCCCGCAGCTCGCGTCGTGCAGGA
CGTGACAAATGGAAGTAGCACGTCTCACTAGTCTCGTGCAGATGGACAGCACCGCTGAGCAATGGAAGCG
GGTAGGCCTTTGGGGCAGCGGCCAATAGCAGCTTTGCTCCTTCGCTTTCTGGGCTCAGAGGCTGGGAAGG
GGTGGGTCCGGGGGCGGGCTCAGGGGCGGGCTCAGGGGCGGGGCGGGCGCCCGAAGGTCCTCCGGAGGCC
CGGCATTCTGCACGCTTCAAAAGCGCACGTCTGCCGCGCTGTTCTCCTCTTCCTCATCTCCGGGCCTTTC
GACCGATCATCAAGCTTAATGATTGAACAAGATGGATTGCACGCAGGTTCTCCGGCCGCTTGGGTGGAGA
GGCTATTCGGCTATGACTGGGCACAACAGACAATCGGCTGCTCTGATGCCGCCGTGTTCCGGCTGTCAGC
GCAGGGGCGCCCGGTTCTTTTTGTCAAGACCGACCTGTCCGGTGCCCTGAATGAACTGCAAGACGAGGCA
GCGCGGCTATCGTGGCTGGCCACGACGGGCGTTCCTTGCGCAGCTGTGCTCGACGTTGTCACTGAAGCGG
GAAGGGACTGGCTGCTATTGGGCGAAGTGCCGGGGCAGGATCTCCTGTCATCTCACCTTGCTCCTGCCGA
GAAAGTATCCATCATGGCTGATGCAATGCGGCGGCTGCATACGCTTGATCCGGCTACCTGCCCATTCGAC
CACCAAGCGAAACATCGCATCGAGCGAGCACGTACTCGGATGGAAGCCGGTCTTGTCGATCAGGATGATC
TGGACGAAGAGCATCAGGGGCTCGCGCCAGCCGAACTGTTCGCCAGGCTCAAGGCGAGCATGCCCGACGG
CGAGGATCTCGTCGTGACCCATGGCGATGCCTGCTTGCCGAATATCATGGTGGAAAATGGCCGCTTTTCT
GGATTCATCGACTGTGGCCGGCTGGGTGTGGCGGACCGCTATCAGGACATAGCGTTGGCTACCCGTGATA
TTGCTGAAGAGCTTGGCGGCGAATGGGCTGACCGCTTCCTCGTGCTTTACGGTATCGCCGCTCCCGATTC
GCAGCGCATCGCCTTCTATCGCCTTCTTGACGAGTTCTTCTGAGCGGGACTCTGGGGTTCGAAATGACCG
ACCAAGCGACGCCCAACCTGCCATCACGAGATTTCGATTCCACCGCCGCCTTCTATGAAAGGTTGGGCTT
CGGAATCGTTTTCCGGGACGCCGGCTGGATGATCCTCCAGCGCGGGGATCTCATGCTGGAGTTCTTCGCC
CACCCTAGGGGGAGGCTAACTGAAACACGGAAGGAGACAATACCGGAAGGAACCCGCGCTATGACGGCAA
TAAAAAGACAGAATAAAACGCACGGTGTTGGGTCGTTTGTTCATAAACGCGGGGTTCGGTCCCAGGGCTG
GCACTCTGTCGATACCCCACCGAGACCCCATTGGGGCCAATACGCCCGCGTTTCTTCCTTTTCCCCACCC
CACCCCCCAAGTTCGGGTGAAGGCCCAGGGCTCGCAGCCAACGTCGGGGCGGCAAGCTTACATCGAGATC
CCGGCTTGTCGACGACGGCGGTCTCCGTCGTCAGGATCATCCGTGAGCAAGGGCGAGGAGGATAACATGG
CCATCATCAAGGAGTTCATGCGCTTCAAGGTGCACATGGAGGGCTCCGTGAACGGCCACGAGTTCGAGAT
CGAGGGCGAGGGCGAGGGCCGCCCCTACGAGGGCACCCAGACCGCCAAGCTGAAGGTGACCAAGGGTGGC
CCCCTGCCCTTCGCCTGGGACATCCTGTCCCCTCAGTTCATGTACGGCTCCAAGGCCTACGTGAAGCACC
CCGCCGACATCCCCGACTACTTGAAGCTGTCCTTCCCCGAGGGCTTCAAGTGGGAGCGCGTGATGAACTT
CGAGGACGGCGGCGTGGTGACCGTGACCCAGGACTCCTCCCTGCAGGACGGCGAGTTCATCTACAAGGTG
AAGCTGCGCGGCACCAACTTCCCCTCCGACGGCCCCGTAATGCAGAAGAAGACCATGGGCTGGGAGGCCT
CCTCCGAGCGGATGTACCCCGAGGACGGCGCCCTGAAGGGCGAGATCAAGCAGAGGCTGAAGCTGAAGGA
CGGCGGCCACTACGACGCTGAGGTCAAGACCACCTACAAGGCCAAGAAGCCCGTGCAGCTGCCCGGCGCC
TACAACGTCAACATCAAGTTGGACATCACCTCCCACAACGAGGACTACACCATCGTGGAACAGTACGAAC
GCGCCGAGGGCCGCCACTCCACCGGCGGCATGGACGAGCTGTACAAGAGCGGCCTGAGGAGCAGAGCCCA
GGCGAGCAACAGCGCCGTGGACGCCACCATGGGCGATCGCATGAAGGGAGACAGCAGACATCTGAATGAA
GAAGAGGGTGCCAGCGGGTATGAGGAGTGCATTATCGTTAATGGGAACTTCAGTGACCAGTCCTCAGACA
CGAAGGATGCTCCCTCACCCCCAGTCTTGGAGGCAATCTGCACAGAGCCAGTCTGCACACCAGAGACCAG
AGGCCGCAGGTCAAGCTCCCGGCTGTCTAAGAGGGAGGTCTCCAGCCTTCTGAATTACACGCAGGACATG
ACAGGAGATGGAGACAGAGATGATGAAGTAGATGATGGGAATGGCTCTGATATTCTAATGCCAAAGCTCA
CCCGTGAGACCAAGGACACCAGGACGCGCTCTGAAAGCCCGGCTGTCCGAACCCGACATAGCAATGGGAC
CTCCAGCTTGGAGAGGCAAAGAGCCTCCCCCAGAATCACCCGAGGTCGGCAGGGCCGCCACCATGTGCAG
GAGTACCCTGTGGAGTTTCCGGCTACCAGGTCTCGGAGACGTCGAGCATCGTCTTCAGCAAGCACGCCAT
GGTCATCCCCTGCCAGCGTCGACTTCATGGAAGAAGTGACACCTAAGAGCGTCAGTACCCCATCAGTTGA
CTTGAGCCAGGATGGAGATCAGGAGGGTATGGATACCACACAGGTGGATGCAGAGAGCAGAGATGGAGAC
AGCACAGAGTATCAGGATGATAAAGAGTTTGGAATAGGTGACCTCGTGTGGGGAAAGATCAAGGGCTTCT
CCTGGTGGCCTGCCATGGTGGTGTCCTGGAAAGCCACCTCCAAGCGACAGGCCATGCCCGGAATGCGCTG
GGTACAGTGGTTTGGTGATGGCAAGTTTTCTGAGATCTCTGCTGACAAACTGGTGGCTCTGGGGCTGTTC
AGCCAGCACTTTAATCTGGCTACCTTCAATAAGCTGGTTTCTTATAGGAAGGCCATGTACCACACTCTGG
AGAAAGCCAGGGTTCGAGCTGGCAAGACCTTCTCCAGCAGTCCTGGAGAGTCACTGGAGGACCAGCTGAA
GCCCATGCTGGAGTGGGCCCACGGTGGCTTCAAGCCTACTGGGATCGAGGGCCTCAAACCCAACAAGAAG
CAACCAGTGGTTAATAAGTCGAAGGTGCGTCGTTCAGACAGTAGGAACTTAGAACCCAGGAGACGCGAGA
ACAAAAGTCGAAGACGCACAACCAATGACTCTGCTGCTTCTGAGTCCCCCCCACCCAAGCGCCTCAAGAC
AAATAGCTATGGCGGGAAGGACCGAGGGGAGGATGAGGAGAGCCGAGAACGGATGGCTTCTGAAGTCACC
AACAACAAGGGCAATCTGGAAGACCGCTGTTTGTCCTGTGGAAAGAAGAACCCTGTGTCCTTCCACCCCC
TCTTTGAGGGTGGGCTCTGTCAGAGTTGCCGGGATCGCTTCCTAGAGCTCTTCTACATGTATGATGAGGA
CGGCTATCAGTCCTACTGCACCGTGTGCTGTGAGGGCCGTGAACTGCTGCTGTGCAGTAACACAAGCTGC
TGCAGATGCTTCTGTGTGGAGTGTCTGGAGGTGCTGGTGGGCGCAGGCACAGCTGAGGATGCCAAGCTGC
AGGAACCCTGGAGCTGCTATATGTGCCTCCCTCAGCGCTGCCATGGGGTCCTCCGACGCAGGAAAGATTG
GAACATGCGCCTGCAAGACTTCTTCACTACTGATCCTGACCTGGAAGAATTTGAGCCACCCAAGTTGTAC
CCAGCAATTCCTGCAGCCAAAAGGAGGCCCATTAGAGTCCTGTCTCTGTTTGATGGAATTGCAACGGGGT
ACTTGGTGCTCAAGGAGTTGGGTATTAAAGTGGAAAAGTACATTGCCTCCGAAGTCTGTGCAGAGTCCAT
CGCTGTGGGAACTGTTAAGCATGAAGGCCAGATCAAATATGTCAATGACGTCCGGAAAATCACCAAGAAA
AATATTGAAGAGTGGGGCCCGTTCGACTTGGTGATTGGTGGAAGCCCATGCAATGATCTCTCTAACGTCA
ATCCTGCCCGCAAAGGTTTATATGAGGGCACAGGAAGGCTCTTCTTCGAGTTTTACCACTTGCTGAATTA
TACCCGCCCCAAGGAGGGCGACAACCGTCCATTCTTCTGGATGTTCGAGAATGTTGTGGCCATGAAAGTG
AATGACAAGAAAGACATCTCAAGATTCCTGGCATGTAACCCAGTGATGATCGATGCCATCAAGGTGTCTG
CTGCTCACAGGGCCCGGTACTTCTGGGGTAACCTACCCGGAATGAACAGGCCCGTGATGGCTTCAAAGAA
TGATAAGCTCGAGCTGCAGGACTGCCTGGAGTTCAGTAGGACAGCAAAGTTAAAGAAAGTGCAGACAATA
ACCACCAAGTCGAACTCCATCAGACAGGGCAAAAACCAGCTTTTCCCTGTAGTCATGAATGGCAAGGACG
ACGTTTTGTGGTGCACTGAGCTCGAAAGGATCTTCGGCTTCCCTGCTCACTACACGGACGTGTCCAACAT
GGGCCGCGGCGCCCGTCAGAAGCTGCTGGGCAGGTCCTGGAGTGTACCGGTCATCAGACACCTGTTTGCC
CCCTTGAAGGACTACTTTGCCTGTGAATAGGCGGCCGCAGTTAACGAATTCTCTAGAGGATCCAGACATG
ATAAGATACATTGATGAGTTTGGACAAACCACAACTAGAATGCAGTGAAAAAAATGCTTTATTTGTGAAA
TTTGTGATGCTATTGCTTTATTTGTAACCATTATAAGCTGCAATAAACAAGTTAACAACAACAATTGCAT
TCATTTTATGTTTCAGGTTCAGGGGGAGGTGTGGGAGGTTTTTTAAAGCAAGTAAAACCTCTACAAATGT
GGTATGGCTGATTATGATCCTGCAAGCCTCGTCGCCGCGGTTTATTCTGTTGACAATTAATCATCGGCAT
AGTATATCGGCATAGTATAATACGACAAGGTGAGGAACTAAACCATGGGATCGGCCATTGAACAAGATGG
ATTGCACGCAGGTTCTCCGGCCGCTTGGGTGGAGAGGCTATTCGGCTATGACTGGGCACAACAGACGATC
GGCTGCTCTGATGCCGCCGTGTTCCGGCTGTCAGCGCAGGGGCGCCCGGTTCTTTTTGTCAAGACCGACC
TGTCCGGTGCCCTGAATGAACTGCAGGACGAGGCAGCGCGGCTATCGTGGCTGGCCACGACGGGCGTTCC
TTGCGCAGCTGTGCTCGACGTTGTCACTGAAGCGGGAAGGGACTGGCTGCTATTGGGCGAAGTGCCGGGG
CAGGATCTCCTGTCATCTCACCTTGCTCCTGCCGAGAAAGTATCCATCATGGCTGATGCAATGCGGCGGC
TGCATACGCTTGATCCGGCTACCTGCCCATTCGACCACCAAGCGAAACATCGCATCGAGCGAGCACGTAC
TCGGATGGAAGCCGGTCTTGTCGATCAGGATGATCTGGACGAAGAGCATCAGGGGCTCGCGCCAGCCGAA
CTGTTCGCCAGGCTCAAGGCGCGCATGCCCGACGGCGAGGATCTCGTCGTGACCCATGGCGATGCCTGCT
TGCCGAATATCATGGTGGAAAATGGCCGCTTTTCTGGATTCATCGACTGTGGCCGGCTGGGTGTGGCGGA
CCGCTATCAGGACATAGCGTTGGCTACCCGTGATATTGCTGAAGAGCTTGGCGGCGAATGGGCTGACCGC
TTCCTCGTGCTTTACGGTATCGCCGCCCCCGATTCGCAGCGCATCGCCTTCTATCGCCTTCTTGACGAGT
TCTTCTGAGCGGGACTCTGGGGTTCGAATAAAGACCGACCAAGCGACGTCTGAGAGCTCCCTGGCGAATT
CGGTACCAATAAAAGAGCTTTATTTTCATGATCTGTGTGTTGGTTTTTGGCCGCGTTGCTGGCGTTTTTC
CATAGGCTCCGCCCCCCTGACGAGCATCACAAAAATCGACGCTCAAGTCAGAGGTGGCGAAACCCGACAG
GACTATAAAGATACCAGGCGTTTCCCCCTGGAAGCTCCCTCGTGCGCTCTCCTGTTCCGACCCTGCCGCT
TACCGGATACCTGTCCGCCTTTCTCCCTTCGGGAAGCGTGGCGCTTTCTCATAGCTCACGCTGTAGGTAT
CTCAGTTCGGTGTAGGTCGTTCGCTCCAAGCTGGGCTGTGTGCACGAACCCCCCGTTCAGCCCGACCGCT
GCGCCTTATCCGGTAACTATCGTCTTGAGTCCAACCCGGTAAGACACGACTTATCGCCACTGGCAGCAGC
CACTGGTAACAGGATTAGCAGAGCGAGGTATGTAGGCGGTGCTACAGAGTTCTTGAAGTGGTGGCCTAAC
TACGGCTACACTAGAAGAACAGTATTTGGTATCTGCGCTCTGCTGAAGCCAGTTACCTTCGGAAAAAGAG
TTGGTAGCTCTTGATCCGGCAAACAAACCACCGCTGGTAGCGGTGGTTTTTTTGTTTGCAAGCAGCAGAT
TACGCGCAGAAAAAAAGGATCTCAAGAAGATCCTTTGATCTTTTCTAGTGTGCG
Features (pLannotate 1.2.2; 14 found; start..end, strand, type, name):
      4..38      +  polyA_signal   PGK poly(A) signal (fragment): mouse phosphoglycerate kinase 1 polyadenylation signal
     35..57      +  misc_feature   MCS (fragment): pBluescript multiple cloning site
     62..561     +  promoter       PGK promoter: mouse phosphoglycerate kinase 1 promoter
    579..1373    +  CDS            NeoR/KanR: aminoglycoside phosphotransferase from Tn5; aph(3')-II (or nptII); confers resistance to neomycin, kanamycin, and G418 (Geneticin®)
   1394..1546    +  CDS            ble (fragment): BLE_KLEPN - Experimental evidence at protein level: Swiss-Prot protein existence level 1. Binding protein with a strong affinity to the bleomycin family of antibiotics. Binds to CL990; an antimitotic-antibiotic compound. From Klebsiella pneumoniae.
   1605..1652    +  polyA_signal   HSV TK poly(A) signal: herpes simplex virus thymidine kinase polyadenylation signal (Cole and Stacy, 1985)
   1743..1759    -  polyA_signal   bGH poly(A) signal (fragment): bovine growth hormone polyadenylation signal
   1863..2567    +  CDS            mCherry: mCherry is a basic (constitutively fluorescent) red fluorescent protein published in 2004, derived from Discosoma sp.. It is reported to be a very rapidly-maturing monomer with low acid sensitivity.
   2631..5207    +  CDS            Dnmt3b: DNM3B_MOUSE - Experimental evidence at protein level: Swiss-Prot protein existence level 1. Required for genome-wide de novo methylation and is essential for the establishment of DNA methylation patterns during development. DNA methylation is coordinated with methylation of histones. May preferentially methylates nucleosomal DNA within the nucleosome core region. May function as transcriptional co-repressor by associating with CBX4 and independently of DNA methylation. Seems to be involved in gene silencing. In association with DNMT1 and via the recruitment of CTCFL/BORIS, involved in activati
   5239..5373    -  polyA_signal   SV40 poly(A) signal: SV40 polyadenylation signal
   5396..5479    -  CDS            large T antigen (fragment): large T antigen from SV40 (simian virus 40)
   5509..5556    +  promoter       EM7 promoter: synthetic bacterial promoter&nbsp
   5575..6378    +  CDS            NeoR/KanR: aminoglycoside phosphotransferase from Tn5; aph(3')-II (or nptII); confers resistance to neomycin, kanamycin, and G418 (Geneticin®)
   6507..7095    -  rep_origin     ori: high-copy-number ColE1/pMB1/pBR322/pUC origin of replication
