[The description below was written by a language model from this plasmid's Addgene catalogue record and pLannotate feature annotations shown in this document.]
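Description:
attB-mCh-Dnmt3b1-Poly(A)-NeoR is a 7.1 kb donor plasmid for Bxb1 integrase-mediated recombination in mouse cells, built on the attB-mCh-Poly(A)-NeoR backbone. It is designed to deliver an mCherry-Dnmt3b1 cDNA into a genomic locus that has previously been tagged with a MIN (multifunctional integrase) site, which is the genomic partner for the plasmid's Bxb1 attB site. The attB site itself is named in the construct title but was not picked up by the automated feature annotation. In bacteria the plasmid is maintained at high copy from a ColE1/pUC-type origin. It is selected with kanamycin through a Tn5 aminoglycoside phosphotransferase gene driven by the synthetic bacterial EM7 promoter.

The payload is an mCherry coding sequence followed on the same strand by mouse Dnmt3b isoform 1, a de novo DNA methyltransferase. The cDNA was cloned between AsiSI and NotI sites so that mCherry forms an N-terminal tag. No mammalian promoter is annotated upstream of this fusion. That fits the stated knock-in purpose, in which expression would presumably come from the regulatory elements of the targeted locus after integration, although the record does not say so explicitly. An SV40 polyadenylation region is annotated just downstream of the cDNA, on the opposite strand, and corresponds to the "Poly(A)" element in the name. A separate cassette carries a second NeoR/KanR gene under the mouse PGK promoter, followed by an HSV TK poly(A) signal, which allows G418 selection of cells that have taken up the construct. The plasmid is typically used to produce cells expressing red fluorescently tagged Dnmt3b1 from a defined genomic site, supporting functional studies under near-physiological conditions.
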