Addgene plasmid #65553: attB-mCh-Dnmt3b1-Poly(A)-NeoR
Purpose: Plasmid for Bxb1-mediated recombination of the mCh-Dnmt3b1 cDNA into a MIN-tagged locus using Neomycin selection
Depositing lab: Sebastian Bultmann. Depositing organization: Ludwig-Maximilians-Universitaet Muenchen (LMU). Publication: A modular open platform for systematic functional studies under physiological conditions. Mulholland CB, Smets M, Schmidtmann E, Leidescher S, Markaki Y, Hofweber M, Qin W, Manzo M, Kremmer E, Thanisch K, Bauer C, Rombaut P, Herzog F, Leonhardt H, Bultmann S. Nucleic Acids Res. 2015 May 24. pii: gkv550. 10.1093/nar/gkv550 PubMed 26007658.
Backbone
  Vector backbone: attB-mCh-Poly(A)-NeoR
  Vector type: Mammalian Expression, Mouse Targeting ; Bxb1
  Selectable markers: Neomycin (select with G418)
Growth in bacteria
  Bacterial resistance: Kanamycin, 50 μg/mL
  Growth temperature: 37°C
  Growth strain: JM109
  Copy number: High Copy
Gene/Insert
  Gene/Insert name: Dnmt3b
  Species: M. musculus (mouse)
  Mutation: isoform 1
  Entrez Gene: Dnmt3b (a.k.a. MmuIIIB)
  Tag / fusion protein: mCherry (N terminal on backbone)
  Cloning method: Restriction Enzyme; 5′ cloning site AsiSI (unknown if destroyed); 3′ cloning site NotI (unknown if destroyed)
  Sequencing primers: 5′ CGATCACATGGTCCTGCTGG; 3′ gtggtttgtccaaactcatc
Terms and licenses: Academic/Nonprofit Terms; Industry Terms: Not Available to Industry
How to cite: attB-mCh-Dnmt3b1-Poly(A)-NeoR was a gift from Sebastian Bultmann (Addgene plasmid # 65553 ; http://n2t.net/addgene:65553 ; RRID:Addgene_65553)
