>Addgene plasmid #65553 | attB-mCh-Dnmt3b1-Poly(A)-NeoR | addgene partial sequence | sequence record 122309 | EBV-rev 5'-GTGGTTTGTCCAAACTCATC-3'
TGTCTGGATCCTCTAGAGAATTCGTTAACTGCGGCCGCCTATTCACAGGCAAAGTAGTCCTTCAAGGGGG
CAAACAGGTGTCTGATGACCGGTACACTCCAGGACCTGCCCAGCAGCTTCTGACGGGCGCCGCGGCCCAT
GTTGGACACGTCCGTGTAGTGAGCAGGGAAGCCGAAGATCCTTTCGAGCTCAGTGCACCACAAAACGTCG
TCCTTGCCATTCATGACTACAGGGAAAAGCTGGTTTTTGCCCTGTCTGATGGAGTTCGACTTGGTGGTTA
TTGTCTGCACTTTCTTTAACTTTGCTGTCCTACTGAACTCCAGGCAGTCCTGCAGCTCGAGCTTATCATT
CTTTGAAGCCATCACGGGCCTGTTCATTCCGGGTAGGTTACCCCAGAAGTACCGGGCCCTGTGAGCAGCA
GACACCTTGATGGCATCGATCATCACTGGGTTACATGCCAGGAATCTTGAGATGTCTTTCTTGTCATTCA
CTTTCATGGCCACAACATTCTCGAACATCCAGAAGAATGGACGGTTGTCGCCCTCCTTGGGGCGGGTATA
ATTCAGCAAGTGGTAAAACTCGAAGAAGAGCCTTCCTGTGCCCTCATATAAACCTTTGCGGGCAGGATTG
ACGTTAGAGAGATCATTGCATGGGCTTCCACCAATCACCAAGTCGAACGGGCCCCACTCTTCAATATTTT
TCTTGGTGATTTTCCGGACGTCATTGACATATTTGATCTGGCCTTCATGCTTAACAGTTCCCACAGCGAT
GGACTCTGCACAGACTTCGGAGGCAATGTACTTTTCCACTTTAATACCCAACTCCTTGAGCACCAAGTAC
CCCGTTGCAATTCCATCAAACAGAGACAGGACTCTAATGGGCCTCCTTTTGGCTGCAGGAATTGCTGGGT
ACAACTTGGGTGGCTCAAATTCTTCCAGGTCAGGATCAGTAGTGAAGAAGTCTTGCAGGCGCATGTTCCA
ATCTTTCCTGCGTCGGAGGACCCCATGGCAGCGCTGAGGGAGGCACATATAGCAGCTCCAGGGTTCCTGC
AGCTTGGCATCCTCAGCTGTGCCTGCGCCC
