>Addgene plasmid #65553 | attB-mCh-Dnmt3b1-Poly(A)-NeoR | addgene partial sequence | sequence record 122315 | mCherry-F 5'-ccccgtaatgcagaagaaga-3'
GCCTCCTCCGAGCGGATGTACCCCGAGGACGGCGCCCTGAAGGGCGAGATCAAGCAGAGGCTGAAGCTGA
AGGACGGCGGCCACTACGACGCTGAGGTCAAGACCACCTACAAGGCCAAGAAGCCCGTGCAGCTGCCCGG
CGCCTACAACGTCAACATCAAGTTGGACATCACCTCCCACAACGAGGACTACACCATCGTGGAACAGTAC
GAACGCGCCGAGGGCCGCCACTCCACCGGCGGCATGGACGAGCTGTACAAGAGCGGCCTGAGGAGCAGAG
CCCAGGCGAGCAACAGCGCCGTGGACGCCACCATGGGCGATCGCATGAAGGGAGACAGCAGACATCTGAA
TGAAGAAGAGGGTGCCAGCGGGTATGAGGAGTGCATTATCGTTAATGGGAACTTCAGTGACCAGTCCTCA
GACACGAAGGATGCTCCCTCACCCCCAGTCTTGGAGGCAATCTGCACAGAGCCAGTCTGCACACCAGAGA
CCAGAGGCCGCAGGTCAAGCTCCCGGCTGTCTAAGAGGGAGGTCTCCAGCCTTCTGAATTACACGCAGGA
CATGACAGGAGATGGAGACAGAGATGATGAAGTAGATGATGGGAATGGCTCTGATATTCTAATGCCAAAG
CTCACCCGTGAGACCAAGGACACCAGGACGCGCTCTGAAAGCCCGGCTGTCCGAACCCGACATAGCAATG
GGACCTCCAGCTTGGAGAGGCAAAGAGCCTCCCCCAGAATCACCCGAGGTCGGCAGGGCCGCCACCATGT
GCAGGAGTACCCTGTGGAGTTTCCGGCTACCAGGTCTCGGAGACGTCGAGCATCGTCTTCAGCAAGCACG
CCATGGTCATCCCCTGCCAGCGTCGACTTCATGGAAGAAGTGACACCTAAGAGCGTCAGTACCCCATCAG
TTGACTTGAGCCAGGATGGAGATCAGGAGGGTATGGATACCACACAGGTGGATGCAGAGAGCAGAGATGG
AGACAGCACAGAGTATCAGGATGATAAAGAGTTTGGAATAGGTGACCTCGTGTGGGGAAAGATCAAGGGC
TTCTCCTGGTGGCCTGCCATGGTGGTGTCCTGGAAAGCCACCTCCAAGCGACAGGCCATGCCCGGAATGC
GCTGGGTACAGTGGTTTGGTGATGGCAAGTTTTCTGA
