>Addgene plasmid #65553 | attB-mCh-Dnmt3b1-Poly(A)-NeoR | addgene partial sequence | sequence record 122986 | mCherry-R 5'-TTGGTCACCTTCAGCTTGG-3'
GGGCGGCCCTCGCCCTCGCCCTCGATCTCGAACTCGTGGCCGTTCACGGAGCCCTCCATGTGCACCTTGA
AGCGCATGAACTCCTTGATGATGGCCATGTTATCCTCCTCGCCCTTGCTCACGGATGATCCTGACGACGG
AGACCGCCGTCGTCGACAAGCCGGGATCTCGATGTAAGCTTGCCGCCCCGACGTTGGCTGCGAGCCCTGG
GCCTTCACCCGAACTTGGGGGGTGGGGTGGGGAAAAGGAAGAAACGCGGGCGTATTGGCCCCAATGGGGT
CTCGGTGGGGTATCGACAGAGTGCCAGCCCTGGGACCGAACCCCGCGTTTATGAACAAACGACCCAACAC
CGTGCGTTTTATTCTGTCTTTTTATTGCCGTCATAGCGCGGGTTCCTTCCGGTATTGTCTCCTTCCGTGT
TTCAGTTAGCCTCCCCCTAGGGTGGGCGAAGAACTCCAGCATGAGATCCCCGCGCTGGAGGATCATCCAG
CCGGCGTCCCGGAAAACGATTCCGAAGCCCAACCTTTCATAGAAGGCGGCGGTGGAATCGAAATCTCGTG
ATGGCAGGTTGGGCGTCGCTTGGTCGGTCATTTCGAACCCCAGAGTCCCGCTCAGAAGAACTCGTCAAGA
AGGCGATAGAAGGCGATGCGCTGCGAATC
